Addgene plasmid #17781: CJ53 (cg5166a/c utr)
Depositing lab: David Bartel. Depositing organization: Whitehead Institute for Biomedical Research. Publication: Intronic microRNA precursors that bypass Drosha processing. Ruby JG, Jan CH, Bartel DP. Nature. 2007 Jul 5. 448(7149):83-6. 10.1038/nature05983 PubMed 17589500.
Backbone
  Vector backbone: pMT-puro with renilla luciferase
  Backbone manufacturer: pMT-puro from David Sabatini Lab
  Vector type: Insect Expression, Luciferase ; Drosophila metallothionein gene promoter drives expression
  Selectable markers: Puromycin
Growth in bacteria
  Bacterial resistance: Ampicillin, 100 μg/mL
  Growth temperature: 37°C
  Growth strain: DH5alpha
  Copy number: Unknown
Gene/Insert
  Gene/Insert name: cg5166a/c utr fragment
  Species: D. melanogaster (fly)
  Insert size (bp): 630
  GenBank ID: CG5166
  Tag / fusion protein: renilla luciferase (N terminal on backbone)
  Cloning method: Restriction Enzyme; 5′ cloning site SpeI (unknown if destroyed); 3′ cloning site NotI (unknown if destroyed)
  Sequencing primers: 5′ MT forward
Terms and licenses: Academic/Nonprofit Terms; Industry Terms: Not Available to Industry
How to cite: CJ53 (cg5166a/c utr) was a gift from David Bartel (Addgene plasmid # 17781 ; http://n2t.net/addgene:17781 ; RRID:Addgene_17781)
