[The description below was written by a language model from this plasmid's Addgene catalogue record.]
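Description:
CJ53 (cg5166a/c utr) is an insect-cell expression and luciferase reporter plasmid built on a pMT-puro backbone that already carries a Renilla luciferase coding sequence. Expression is driven by the Drosophila metallothionein gene promoter, a metal-inducible promoter widely used in cultured fly cells, so reporter output can be switched on by induction. The plasmid is propagated in E. coli under ampicillin selection, and the backbone provides a puromycin marker for selecting transfected insect cells. The copy number is listed as unknown, and the record does not specify the bacterial origin of replication or give a feature map.

The insert is a 630 bp fragment from the UTR of the Drosophila melanogaster gene CG5166, with the "a/c" in the name presumably referring to particular transcript isoforms, although this is not explained in the record. It was cloned by restriction digestion between SpeI and NotI sites, and Renilla luciferase is recorded as lying N-terminal on the backbone. This places the fly sequence downstream of the luciferase open reading frame, so that it acts as part of the reporter transcript's untranslated region rather than as a translated fusion partner. In this arrangement, regulatory elements within the UTR fragment, such as microRNA target sites, can alter the stability or translation of the reporter mRNA, and that effect is read out as a change in Renilla activity.

The plasmid is associated with a study of intronic microRNA precursors that bypass Drosha processing, which fits its use as a sensor for testing small-RNA-mediated repression of a candidate target UTR in Drosophila cells. The record does not state which microRNA is expected to target the fragment.
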