>Addgene plasmid #17781 | CJ53 (cg5166a/c utr) | depositor partial sequence | sequence record 8734 | Author sequence
ACTAGTGACACCAGAAACCCAAGTCATCATTCCAAGTTAGTTTTTCCACCGGCGCAAGGAAAGGGCCGCG
CTTCATCCAGCATTCCGATTGTAAACTTACTTAGCATATAATGTGAACTCGGTTCGGAAGGAGCTGATCG
CTGATCGCTGATCGAAGCTGCAAGCTGGATGGAAGCTCTTTGCTTGCCCTGCGGGAAATGAAAAACGAAT
GTGAGATTTTAGAGAGCTTCAAATTTATTCGTTTCCTTTTCGAAATTCGGTAGAACTAATTAATTTTTGT
TTAAATTGAATTTTGTTGCCACTTCTCCGCCTCTTCTTACACATTATTCGCCAGCATTTACCAGAAATGT
AATGACATCGATATATAAATGATTGTTTTGACGTTTCTCGGAGAAATTTCCTTGCTAGCTTTACAGGCAG
AAGCTAATGTGAGAGCAAGAGCTTGAGTCAGGCTTCCTTTGGGTTTTAGTGCCTCCGTTGTCTCCGAATT
AATGAAAAATTAACAAGAACAATCCGTATTACTTCTTTGCCCGTCATAAATCGGTTTGGTTATATTTCGT
ATGATCTAGAAGCATCTGTTGTGGTCTGTTTTGTTTTGTAAACCTTCAAGTTTCCTTAAATGAAGCGGCC
GC
