>Addgene plasmid #17781 | CJ53 (cg5166a/c utr) | addgene partial sequence | sequence record 23713 | 17781 with Rluc-F
AGNTCCTANTCTGAATTTGTCAAGTAAAAGGTCTTCATTTTTCGCAAGAAGATGCACCTGATGAAATGGG
AAAATATATCAAATCGTTCGTTGAGCGAGTTCTCAAAAATGAACAATAATTCTAGGAGCTCGACACCAGA
AACCCAAGTCATCATTCCAAGTTAGTTTTTCCACCGGCGCAAGGAAAGGGCCGCACTTCATCCAGCATTC
CGATTGTAAACTTACTTAGCATATAATGTGAACTCGGTTCGGAAGGAGCTGATCGCTGATCGCTGATCGA
AGCTGCAAGCTGGATGGAAGCTCTTTGCTTGCCCTGCGGGAAATGAAAAACGAATGTGAGATTTTAGAGA
GCTTCAAATTTATTCGTTTCCTTTTCGAAATTCGGTAGAACTAATTAATTTTTGTTTAAATTGAATTTTG
TTGCCACTTCTCCGCCTCTTCTTACACATTATTCGCCAGCATTTACCAGAAATGTAATGACATCGATATA
TAAATGATTGTTTTGACGTTTCTCGGAGAAATTTCCTTGCTAGCTTTACAGGCAGAAGCTAATGTGAGAG
CAAGAGCTTGAGTCAGGCTTCCTTTGGGTTTTAGTGCCTCCGTTGTCTCCGAATTAATGAAAAATTAACA
AGAACAATCCGTATTACTTCTTTGCCCGTCATAAATCGGTTTGGTTATATTTCGTATGATCTAGAAGCAT
CTGTTGTGGTCTGTTTTGTTTTGTAAACCTTCAAGTTTCCTTAAATGAAGCGGCCGCTCGAGTCTAGAGG
GCCCTTCGAAGGTAAGCCTATCCCTAACCCTCTCCTCGGTCTCGATTCTACGCGTACCGGTCATCATCAC
CATCACATGAGTTAACCGNGACANCCACGGCTCAGAC
